>Addgene plasmid #49175 | pEGFP-N1-FNIP1 | depositor full sequence | sequence record 72804 | pEGFP-N1-FNIP1 sequence 8351 bps
TAGTTATTAATAGTAATCAATTACGGGGTCATTAGTTCATAGCCCATATATGGAGTTCCGCGTTACATAA
CTTACGGTAAATGGCCCGCCTGGCTGACCGCCCAACGACCCCCGCCCATTGACGTCAATAATGACGTATG
TTCCCATAGTAACGCCAATAGGGACTTTCCATTGACGTCAATGGGTGGAGTATTTACGGTAAACTGCCCA
CTTGGCAGTACATCAAGTGTATCATATGCCAAGTACGCCCCCTATTGACGTCAATGACGGTAAATGGCCC
GCCTGGCATTATGCCCAGTACATGACCTTATGGGACTTTCCTACTTGGCAGTACATCTACGTATTAGTCA
TCGCTATTACCATGGTGATGCGGTTTTGGCAGTACATCAATGGGCGTGGATAGCGGTTTGACTCACGGGG
ATTTCCAAGTCTCCACCCCATTGACGTCAATGGGAGTTTGTTTTGGCACCAAAATCAACGGGACTTTCCA
AAATGTCGTAACAACTCCGCCCCATTGACGCAAATGGGCGGTAGGCGTGTACGGTGGGAGGTCTATATAA
GCAGAGCTGGTTTAGTGAACCGTCAGATCCGCTAGCGCTACCGGACTCAGATCTCGAGAGCACCATGGCC
CCCACCCTGTTCCAGAAGCTCTTCAGCAAGCGGAGCGGATTAGGCGCGCCGGGACGAGACGCCCGCGACC
CGGACTGCGCGTTCAGTTGGCCCTTGCCAGAATTTGACCCAAGTCAGATTCGACTGATCGTATATCAAGA
CTGTGAAAGACGAGGGAGAAATGTATTGTTTGACTCCAGTGTTAAGAGAAAAAATGAGGACACATCAGTA
TCGAAGCTCTGTAATGATGCTCAAGTCAAGGTCTTTGGGAAGTGCTGCCAGCTGAAGCCAGGAGGAGATA
GTTCTTCCTCTTTGGATAGCTCTATCACTTTATCTTCTGATGGAAAAGACCAGTGTCCCAAATACCAGGG
TTCTCGGTGTTCTTCTGATGCCAATATGCTTGGAGAGATGATGTTTGGCTCAGTAGCAATGAGCTACAAA
GGATCCACCTTAAAAATTCATCAGATCCGCTCGCCTCCACAGCTTATGCTTAGCAAAGTTTTCACCGCAC
GGACTGGCAGTAGTATCTGTGGGAGTCTCAATACTCTGCAGGACAGTCTTGAATTCATCAATCAGGACAG
TAATACATTGAAAGCTGATAGCAGCACAGTTAGTAATGGGCTGCTTGGAAATATAGGTCTTTCACAGTTC
TGCAGCCCCAGGCGGGCTTTCTCTGAGCAGGGTCCGCTCCGCCTGATCAGGAGTGCCTCTTTCTTTGCAG
TTCACAGCAACCCAATGGACATGCCAGGAAGAGAACTGAATGAGGACAGAGACAGCGGCATAGCACGTTC
TGCATCTCTGAGCAGCTTGTTCATCACCCCATTCCCCTCCCCAAACTCTTCACTTACCCGAAGCTGTGCT
AGCAGCTACCAGCGACGTTGGCGACGTAGCCAAACAACAAGTTTGGAAAATGGGGTGTTTCCTAGATGGT
CTGTAGAAGAAAGCTTTAATCTGTCAGATGAAAGTTGTGGCCCTAATCCAGGAATTGTGAGGAAAAAGAA
GATTGCAATTGGGGTAATCTTTTCATTATCCAAAGATGAAGATGAAAATAACAAATTCAATGAATTCTTT
TTTTCACATTTTCCTCTCTTTGAAAGCCACATGAACAAATTAAAAAGTGCAATAGAACAGGCAATGAAAA
TGAGCCGGAGATCAGCTGATGCCAGCCAGAGAAGTTTGGCATACAATCGAATACTTGATGCCCTGACTGA
GTTCAGAACAACAATTTGTAATCTTTATACAATGCCAAGAATTGGGGAACCTGTCTGGCTTACAATGATG
TCAGGGACTCCAGAGAAGAACCAGCTTTGCCATCGTTTCATGAAGGAATTCACCTTTCTAATGGAAAATG
CCTCCAAAAATCAATTCTTGCCAGCTCTCATTACTGCAGTTTTGACCAATCATCTTGCCTGGGTTCCAAC
AGTCATGCCAAATGGACAGCCACCTATAAAAATATTTTTAGAAAAACATTCCTCTCAGAGTGTGGGCATG
TTGGCAAAGACTCATCCATATAACCCTCTTTGGGCACAACTTGGAGATTTGTATGGCGCTATTGGATCTC
CTGTACGGTTAGCAAGAACTGTAGTCGTTGGCAAACGACAAGACCTGGTCCAGAGACTGCTTTATTTTCT
TACTTACTTCATCAGATGCTCTGAACTTCAAGAAACCCATCTTTTAGAAAATGGAGAAGATGAAGCCATT
GTTATGCCAGGCACAGTGATTACTACCACTTTAGAAAAGGGGGAAATAGAGGAATCAGAGTATGTGCTAA
TCACAATGCATAGAAACAAAAGCAGCTTGCTCTTTAAAGAGTCAGAAGAGACAAGAACTCCCAACTGTAA
CTGTAAATATTGCAGTCATCCAGTCCTTGGGCAAAATACAGAGAATGTGTCACAACCAGAAAGAGAAGAT
ACTCAAGACAACTCTAAGGAATTGCTAGGAATTTCAGATGAATGCCAAAAGATTTCTCCTCCTGACTGCC
AAGAAGAAAATGCTGTTGATGTTCAACAGTACAGAGATAAATTAAGAACTTGCCTTGACACCAAGTTAGA
GACAGTTGTTTGTACAGGATCTGCTCCAGCCGACAAATGTGTGTTGTCAGAGACATGCTTGGAACCAAGA
GAAGAATCCTGGCAGAATAAGGAATTGCTGGATTCAGATAATCACACAGGCACAGCAATGAGACCCACAG
GAATAGTTGTTGAAAAGAAACCTCCAGATAAGAATGTGCCCAGTGCATTTTCCTGTGAGGTAACTCAGAC
AAAGGTTACGTTCTTGATTGGAGATTCTATGTCACCTGATTCAGATACTGAACTTCGGAGTCAGGCTGTG
GTGGATCAGATTAACAGACATCACAGCGAACCACTAAAGGAAGACAGAGGAGTGGCTGATAAGCATCAAG
AAAGTAAAATAACTAAGGACCAATCTGAAGACTCTGACACACAGAACATAGTTTCTGGAGAGTCCTGTGA
GCTTCCTTGTTGGAGTCATTCAGATCCAGAAAGCATGAGCTTGTTTGATGAATATTTTAATGATGATTCA
ATTGAAACCAGGACTATTGATGATGTTCCAGTTAAAACAAGTACAGATAGTAAAGAGTATTGCTGTATGT
TGGAGTATCCAAAAAGATTGTATACAAAAACTAACAAACAGAAAAGTGAACTTTGTAAATGTATAGAAAC
AGTTCATCAAGATTCATGTAATGCCTGCTTTCCTCAGCAGGACCAGAGGAATTCCCTCTCCATTCTTGTC
CCCCATGGGGATAAAGAGAGTTCAGACAAAAAAAATGCTGTAGGAACTGAATGGGACATTCCAAGAAATG
AAAGTTCAGATAGTGCCCTTGGAGATAGTGAGAGTGAAGACACAGGCCCGGACATAAGGAGACAAGCTGG
CGGTTACTGTGGAGGGGACCAGGAAGACTGGACAGAAGAGGATGAGATACCTTTTCCTGGGTCAAAATTG
ATTGAAGTGAGTGCTGTTCAGCCCAACATTGCCAACTTTGGAAGATCTTTGCTGGGTGGCTACTGCTCAT
CTTATGTTCCTGACTTTGTTCTTCAAGGAATTGGAAATGATGAGAGGCTCCGTCAGTGCCTGGTATCAGA
TTTGTCTCATGCTGTGCAGCATCCAGTGTTAGATGAACCAATAGCAGAAGCTGTCTGTATTATAGCTGAT
ATGGATAAATGGACTGTTCAAGTGGCCAGCAGTCAGAGACGAGTAACAGATAATAAATTGGGAAAGGAGG
TGTTGGTCTCTAGTCTTGTTTCCAACCTGCTTCATTCCACTCTTCAGCTTTATAAACATAATTTATCTCC
AAACTTTTGTGTAATGCACCTTGAAGACCGGTTACAGGAGTTATACTTCAAGAGCAAAATGCTGTCTGAG
TACCTGAGGGGACAGATGCGTGTTCATGTCAAGGAGCTAGGAGTGGTTCTTGGGATTGAATCCAGTGACC
TTCCTCTTCTGGCTGCGGTAGCAAGCACCCACTCTCCATACGTTGCTCAGATACTCCTTACGGTACCGCG
GGCCCGGGATCCACCGGTCGCCACCATGGTGAGCAAGGGCGAGGAGCTGTTCACCGGGGTGGTGCCCATC
CTGGTCGAGCTGGACGGCGACGTAAACGGCCACAAGTTCAGCGTGTCCGGCGAGGGCGAGGGCGATGCCA
CCTACGGCAAGCTGACCCTGAAGTTCATCTGCACCACCGGCAAGCTGCCCGTGCCCTGGCCCACCCTCGT
GACCACCCTGACCTACGGCGTGCAGTGCTTCAGCCGCTACCCCGACCACATGAAGCAGCACGACTTCTTC
AAGTCCGCCATGCCCGAAGGCTACGTCCAGGAGCGCACCATCTTCTTCAAGGACGACGGCAACTACAAGA
CCCGCGCCGAGGTGAAGTTCGAGGGCGACACCCTGGTGAACCGCATCGAGCTGAAGGGCATCGACTTCAA
GGAGGACGGCAACATCCTGGGGCACAAGCTGGAGTACAACTACAACAGCCACAACGTCTATATCATGGCC
GACAAGCAGAAGAACGGCATCAAGGTGAACTTCAAGATCCGCCACAACATCGAGGACGGCAGCGTGCAGC
TCGCCGACCACTACCAGCAGAACACCCCCATCGGCGACGGCCCCGTGCTGCTGCCCGACAACCACTACCT
GAGCACCCAGTCCGCCCTGAGCAAAGACCCCAACGAGAAGCGCGATCACATGGTCCTGCTGGAGTTCGTG
ACCGCCGCCGGGATCACTCTCGGCATGGACGAGCTGTACAAGTAAAGCGGCCGCGACTCTAGATCATAAT
CAGCCATACCACATTTGTAGAGGTTTTACTTGCTTTAAAAAACCTCCCACACCTCCCCCTGAACCTGAAA
CATAAAATGAATGCAATTGTTGTTGTTAACTTGTTTATTGCAGCTTATAATGGTTACAAATAAAGCAATA
GCATCACAAATTTCACAAATAAAGCATTTTTTTCACTGCATTCTAGTTGTGGTTTGTCCAAACTCATCAA
TGTATCTTAAGGCGTAAATTGTAAGCGTTAATATTTTGTTAAAATTCGCGTTAAATTTTTGTTAAATCAG
CTCATTTTTTAACCAATAGGCCGAAATCGGCAAAATCCCTTATAAATCAAAAGAATAGACCGAGATAGGG
T
[37 nt withheld, positions 5252-5288]
AAAGAACGTGGACTCCAACGTCAAAGG
[49 nt withheld, positions 5316-5364]
T
[91 nt withheld, positions 5366-5456]
G
[124 nt withheld, positions 5458-5581]
CAGGTGGCACTTTTCGGGGAAATGTGCGCGGAACCCCTATTTGTTTATTTTTCTAAATACATTCAAATAT
GTATCCGCTCATGAGACAATAACCCTGATAAATGCTTCAATAATATTGAAAAAGGAAGAGTCCTGAGGCG
GAAAGAACCAGCTGTGGAATGTGTGTCAGTTAGGGTGTGGAAAGTCCCCAGGCTCCCCAGCAGGCAGAAG
TATGCAAAGCATGCATCTCAATTAGTCAGCAACCAGGTGTGGAAAGTCCCCAGGCTCCCCAGCAGGCAGA
AGTATGCAAAGCATGCATCTCAATTAGTCAGCAACCATAGTCCCGCCCCTAACTCCGCCCATCCCGCCCC
TAACTCCGCCCAGTTCCGCCCATTCTCCGCCCCATGGCTGACTAATTTTTTTTATTTATGCAGAGGCCGA
GGCCGCCTCGGCCTCTGAGCTATTCCAGAAGTAGTGAGGAGGCTTTTTTGGAGGCCTAGGCTTTTGCAAA
GATCGATCAAGAGACAGGATGAGGATCGTTTCGCATGATTGAACAAGATGGATTGCACGCAGGTTCTCCG
GCCGCTTGGGTGGAGAGGCTATTCGGCTATGACTGGGCACAACAGACAATCGGCTGCTCTGATGCCGCCG
TGTTCCGGCTGTCAGCGCAGGGGCGCCCGGTTCTTTTTGTCAAGACCGACCTGTCCGGTGCCCTGAATGA
ACTGCAAGACGAGGCAGCGCGGCTATCGTGGCTGGCCACGACGGGCGTTCCTTGCGCAGCTGTGCTCGAC
GTTGTCACTGAAGCGGGAAGGGACTGGCTGCTATTGGGCGAAGTGCCGGGGCAGGATCTCCTGTCATCTC
ACCTTGCTCCTGCCGAGAAAGTATCCATCATGGCTGATGCAATGCGGCGGCTGCATACGCTTGATCCGGC
TACCTGCCCATTCGACCACCAAGCGAAACATCGCATCGAGCGAGCACGTACTCGGATGGAAGCCGGTCTT
GTCGATCAGGATGATCTGGACGAAGAGCATCAGGGGCTCGCGCCAGCCGAACTGTTCGCCAGGCTCAAGG
CGAGCATGCCCGACGGCGAGGATCTCGTCGTGACCCATGGCGATGCCTGCTTGCCGAATATCATGGTGGA
AAATGGCCGCTTTTCTGGATTCATCGACTGTGGCCGGCTGGGTGTGGCGGACCGCTATCAGGACATAGCG
TTGGCTACCCGTGATATTGCTGAAGAGCTTGGCGGCGAATGGGCTGACCGCTTCCTCGTGCTTTACGGTA
TCGCCGCTCCCGATTCGCAGCGCATCGCCTTCTATCGCCTTCTTGACGAGTTCTTCTGAGCGGGACTCTG
GGGTTCGAAATGACCGACCAAGCGACGCCCAACCTGCCATCACGAGATTTCGATTCCACCGCCGCCTTCT
ATGAAAGGTTGGGCTTCGGAATCGTTTTCCGGGACGCCGGCTGGATGATCCTCCAGCGCGGGGATCTCAT
GCTGGAGTTCTTCGCCCACCCTAGGGGGAGGCTAACTGAAACACGGAAGGAGACAATACCGGAAGGAACC
CGCGCTATGACGGCAATAAAAAGACAGAATAAAACGCACGGTGTTGGGTCGTTTGTTCATAAACGCGGGG
TTCGGTCCCAGGGCTGGCACTCTGTCGATACCCCACCGAGACCCCATTGGGGCCAATACGCCCGCGTTTC
TTCCTTTTCCCCACCCCACCCCCCAAGTTCGGGTGAAGGCCCAGGGCTCGCAGCCAACGTCGGGGCGGCA
GGCCCTGCCATAGCCTCAGGTTACTCATATATACTTTAGATTGATTTAAAACTTCATTTTTAATTTAAAA
GGATCTAGGTGAAGATCCTTTTTGATAATCTCATGACCAAAATCCCTTAACGTGAGTTTTCGTTCCACTG
AGCGTCAGACCCCGTAGAAAAGATCAAAGGATCTTCTTGAGATCCTTTTTTTCTGCGCGTAATCTGCTGC
TTGCAAACAAAAAAACCACCGCTACCAGCGGTGGTTTGTTTGCCGGATCAAGAGCTACCAACTCTTTTTC
CGAAGGTAACTGGCTTCAGCAGAGCGCAGATACCAAATACTGTCCTTCTAGTGTAGCCGTAGTTAGGCCA
CCACTTCAAGAACTCTGTAGCACCGCCTACATACCTCGCTCTGCTAATCCTGTTACCAGTGGCTGCTGCC
AGTGGCGATAAGTCGTGTCTTACCGGGTTGGACTCAAGACGATAGTTACCGGATAAGGCGCAGCGGTCGG
GCTGAACGGGGGGTTCGTGCACACAGCCCAGCTTGGAGCGAACGACCTACACCGAACTGAGATACCTACA
GCGTGAGCTATGAGAAAGCGCCACGCTTCCCGAAGGGAGAAAGGCGGACAGGTATCCGGTAAGCGGCAGG
GTCGGAACAGGAGAGCGCACGAGGGAGCTTCCAGGGGGAAACGCCTGGTATCTTTATAGTCCTGTCGGGT
TTCGCCACCTCTGACTTGAGCGTCGATTTTTGTGATGCTCGTCAGGGGGGCGGAGCCTATGGAAAAACGC
CAGCAACGCGGCCTTTTTACGGTTCCTGGCCTTTTGCTGGCCTTTTGCTCACATGTTCTTTCCTGCGTTA
TCCCCTGATTCTGTGGATAACCGTATTACCGCCATGCATCCTGGTACTCAGACTCACTCCCTTCTACTGC
TCTACCTCTCCTTCTACTACCCTACCCTCTACCTCTACTAACTACTACTAGCTGGAGCGCTTCTACTCTA
CTACTGAATCTCACTACTACTCTCCTCTAATATAACTCCT
Features (pLannotate 1.2.2; 16 found; start..end, strand, type, name):
     61..364     +  enhancer       CMV enhancer: human cytomegalovirus immediate early enhancer
    365..568     +  promoter       CMV promoter: human cytomegalovirus (CMV) immediate early promoter
    591..618     +  misc_feature   MCS (fragment): multiple cloning site
    625..4119    +  CDS            Fnip1: FNIP1_MOUSE - Also known as Kiaa1961 From Mus musculus (Mouse).
   4120..4148    +  misc_feature   MCS (fragment): multiple cloning site
   4156..4875    +  CDS            EGFP: the original enhanced GFP (Yang et al., 1996) mammalian codon-optimized
   4892..4975    +  CDS            large T antigen (fragment): large T antigen from SV40 (simian virus 40)
   4998..5119    +  polyA_signal   SV40 poly(A) signal: SV40 polyadenylation signal
   5153..5581    -  rep_origin     f1 ori (sequence partly withheld): f1 bacteriophage origin of replication; arrow indicates direction of (+) strand synthesis
   5608..5712    +  promoter       AmpR promoter: bla
   5714..6071    +  promoter       SV40 promoter: SV40 enhancer and early promoter
   6106..6900    +  CDS            NeoR/KanR: aminoglycoside phosphotransferase from Tn5; aph(3')-II (or nptII); confers resistance to neomycin, kanamycin, and G418 (Geneticin®)
   6921..7073    +  CDS            ble (fragment): BLE_KLEPN - Experimental evidence at protein level: Swiss-Prot protein existence level 1. Binding protein with a strong affinity to the bleomycin family of antibiotics. Binds to CL990; an antimitotic-antibiotic compound. From Klebsiella pneumoniae.
   7132..7179    +  polyA_signal   HSV TK poly(A) signal: herpes simplex virus thymidine kinase polyadenylation signal (Cole and Stacy, 1985)
   7270..7286    -  polyA_signal   bGH poly(A) signal (fragment): bovine growth hormone polyadenylation signal
   7508..8096    +  rep_origin     ori: high-copy-number ColE1/pMB1/pBR322/pUC origin of replication
