[The description below was written by a language model from this plasmid's Addgene catalogue record and pLannotate feature annotations shown in this document.]
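Description:
pEGFP-N1-FNIP1 is an 8,351 bp mammalian expression plasmid built on the unmodified Clontech pEGFP-N1 backbone. It is designed to express mouse folliculin interacting protein 1 (Fnip1) as a fusion to EGFP. The 3,495 bp Fnip1 coding sequence was inserted into the multiple cloning site between XhoI and KpnI, and its stop codon was removed so that translation continues through a short stretch of residual polylinker into the downstream EGFP reading frame. This places the fluorescent tag at the C terminus of FNIP1. Transcription is driven by the human cytomegalovirus immediate early enhancer and promoter and is terminated by the SV40 polyadenylation signal.

The plasmid replicates at high copy in E. coli from a pUC/ColE1-type origin, and it also carries an f1 origin, which allows single-stranded DNA production. A single Tn5 aminoglycoside phosphotransferase gene (NeoR/KanR) serves as the marker in both hosts. The bacterial bla promoter upstream of it gives kanamycin resistance in E. coli, while the adjacent SV40 enhancer/early promoter and the HSV TK polyadenylation signal allow G418 selection of stably transfected mammalian cells. The short annotated fragments of SV40 large T antigen, ble and the bGH poly(A) signal are probably sequence remnants of neighbouring backbone elements or annotation matches, not functional parts.

The construct is suited to transient or stable expression of GFP-tagged FNIP1 for live or fixed-cell imaging of its subcellular localisation. The associated publication concerns recruitment of folliculin to lysosomes and amino acid-dependent activation of Rag GTPases.
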