Addgene plasmid #49175: pEGFP-N1-FNIP1
Purpose: Mammalian expression of mouse folliculin interacting protein 1 (FNIP1) fused to GFP
Depositing lab: Shawn Ferguson. Depositing organization: Yale University. Publication: Recruitment of folliculin to lysosomes supports the amino acid-dependent activation of Rag GTPases. Petit CS, Roczniak-Ferguson A, Ferguson SM. J Cell Biol. 2013 Sep 30;202(7):1107-1122. 10.1083/jcb.201307084 PubMed 24081491.
Backbone
  Vector backbone: pEGFP-N1
  Backbone manufacturer: Clontech
  Backbone size w/o insert (bp): 4700
  Total vector size (bp): 8351
  Modifications to backbone: None
  Vector type: Mammalian Expression
  Selectable markers: Neomycin (select with G418)
Growth in bacteria
  Bacterial resistance: Kanamycin, 50 μg/mL
  Growth temperature: 37°C
  Growth strain: DH5alpha
  Copy number: High Copy
Gene/Insert
  Gene/Insert name: Folliculin Interacting Protein 1 (alt name: FNIP1)
  Species: M. musculus (mouse)
  Insert size (bp): 3495
  Mutation: Stop codon deleted
  GenBank ID: BC001956.1
  Entrez Gene: Fnip1 (a.k.a. A730024A03Rik)
  Promoter: CMV
  Tag / fusion protein: GFP (C terminal on insert)
  Cloning method: Restriction Enzyme; 5′ cloning site XhoI (unknown if destroyed); 3′ cloning site KpnI (unknown if destroyed)
  Sequencing primers: 5′ CGCAAATGGGCGGTAGGCGTG; 3′ CGTCGCCGTCCAGCTCGACCAG
Terms and licenses: Academic/Nonprofit Terms; Industry Terms: Not Available to Industry
How to cite: pEGFP-N1-FNIP1 was a gift from Shawn Ferguson (Addgene plasmid # 49175 ; http://n2t.net/addgene:49175 ; RRID:Addgene_49175)
