>Addgene plasmid #49175 | pEGFP-N1-FNIP1 | addgene partial sequence | sequence record 74490 | CMV-F 5'-CGCAAATGGGCGGTAGGCGTG-3'
GCAGAGCTGGTTTAGTGAACCGTCAGATCCGCTAGCGCTACCGGACTCAGATCTCGAGAGCACCATGGCC
CCCACCCTGTTCCAGAAGCTCTTCAGCAAGCGGAGCGGATTAGGCGCGCCGGGACGAGACGCCCGCGACC
CGGACTGCGCGTTCAGTTGGCCCTTGCCAGAATTTGACCCAAGTCAGATTCGACTGATCGTATATCAAGA
CTGTGAAAGACGAGGGAGAAATGTATTGTTTGACTCCAGTGTTAAGAGAAAAAATGAGGACACATCAGTA
TCGAAGCTCTGTAATGATGCTCAAGTCAAGGTCTTTGGGAAGTGCTGCCAGCTGAAGCCAGGAGGAGATA
GTTCTTCCTCTTTGGATAGCTCTATCACTTTATCTTCTGATGGAAAAGACCAGTGTCCCAAATACCAGGG
TTCTCGGTGTTCTTCTGATGCCAATATGCTTGGAGAGATGATGTTTGGCTCAGTAGCAATGAGCTACAAA
GGATCCACCTTAAAAATTCATCAGATCCGCTCGCCTCCACAGCTTATGCTTAGCAAAGTTTTCACCGCAC
GGACTGGCAGTAGTATCTGTGGGAGTCTCAATACTCTGCAGGACAGTCTTGAATTCATCAATCAGGACAG
TAATACATTGAAAGCTGATAGCAGCACAGTTAGTAATGGGCTGCTTGGAAATATAGGTCTTTCACAGTTC
TGCAGCCCCAGGCGGGCTTTCTCTGAGCAGGGTCCGCTCCGCCTGATCAGGAGTGCCTCTTTCTTTGCAG
TTCACAGCAACCCAATGGACATGCCAGGAAGAGAACTGAATGAGGACAGAGACAGCGGCATAGCACGTTC
TGCATCTCTGAGCAGCTTGTTCATCACCCCATTCCCCTCCCCAAACTCTTCACTTACCCGAAGCTGTGCT
AGCAGCTACCAGCGACGTTGGC
