>Addgene plasmid #49175 | pEGFP-N1-FNIP1 | addgene partial sequence | sequence record 75572 | EGFP-N 5'-CGTCGCCGTCCAGCTCGACCAG-3'
GGTCCCGGAGACGCTCCTCGCCCTTGCTCACCATGGTGGCGACCGGTGGATCCCGGGCCCGCGGTACCGT
AAGGAGTATCTGAGCAACGTATGGAGAGTGGGTGCTTGCTACCGCAGCCAGAAGAGGAAGGTCACTGGAT
TCAATCCCAAGAACCACTCCTAGCTCCTTGACATGAACACGCATCTGTCCCCTCAGGTACTCAGACAGCA
TTTTGCTCTTGAAGTATAACTCCTGTAACCGGTCTTCAAGGTGCATTACACAAAAGTTTGGAGATAAATT
ATGTTTATAAAGCTGAAGAGTGGAATGAAGCAGGTTGGAAACAAGACTAGAGACCAACACCTCCTTTCCC
AATTTATTATCTGTTACTCGTCTCTGACTGCTGGCCACTTGAACAGTCCATTTATCCATATCAGCTATAA
TACAGACAGCTTCTGCTATTGGTTCATCTAACACTGGATGCTGCACAGCATGAGACAAATCTGATACCAG
GCACTGACGGAGCCTCTCATCATTTCCAATTCCTTGAAGAACAAAGTCAGGAACATAAGATGAGCAGTAG
CCACCCAGCAAAGATCTTCCAAAGTTGGCAATGTTGGGCTGAACAGCACTCACTTCAATCAATTTTGACC
CAGGAAAAGGTATCTCATCCTCTTCTGTCCAGTCTTCCTGGTCCCCTCCACAGTAACCGCCAGCTTGTCT
CCTTATGTCCGGGCCTGTGTCTTCACTCTCACTATCTCCAAGGGCACTATCTGAACTTTCATTTCTTGGA
ATGTCCCATTCAGTTCCTACAGCATTTTTTTTGTCTGAACTCTCTTTATCCCCATGGGGGACAAGAATGG
AGAGGGAATTCCTCTGGTCCTGCTGAGGAAAGCAGGCATTACATGAATCTTGATGAACTGTTTCTATACA
TTTACAAAGTTCACTTTTCTGTTTGTTAGTTTTTGTATACA
